>Addgene plasmid #246024 | dCas9-tra246 | addgene full sequence | sequence record 492667 | Addgene NGS Result
AACATTCATGTGTGGGTGATTACACTCACACAAAAACACACACATTCACACAAACACACACACTTATAAA
GATGAGAACATTTAACAAAAACAATTATAAAACTGATGGCAATGGAGCAATGATGTGATGAAGCTGATGA
AAGTTTTGAATATTCATTCAAGAGTTAAAAACATGAACAAACATGCACAAAATTAGTCGAGACTGACGGA
CACACCGAAGCCCCGGCGGCAACCCTCAGCGGATGCCCCGGGGCTTCACGTTTTCCCAGGTCAGAAGCGG
TTTTCGGGAGTAGTGCCCCAACTGGGGTAACCTTTGAGTTCTCTCAGTTGGGGGCGTAGGGTCGCCGACA
TGACACAAGGGGTTGTGACCGGGGTGGACACGTACGCGGGTGCTTACGACCGTCAGTCGCGCGAGCGCGA
CTAGTACAAGCCGAATTCTGCAGATGGCGCGCCAACCTATGCTTATCCGTTTTTATTTGTGTAATGGCCG
CAGAATTCTCTCTATCACTGATAGGGAAGTCTCTATCACTGATAGGGACCTCTCTATCACTGATAGGGAA
ATCTCTATCACTGATAGGGATCTCTCTATCACTGATAGGGACTTCTCTATCACTGATAGGGACGTCTCTA
TCACTGATAGGGAACTCTCTATCACTGATAGGGACATCTCTATCACTGATAGGGACTTCTCTATCACTGA
TAGGGAAGTATGTTCTCTCTCTTCTCTTCTCTCTCTCTTTCTCGAATGTTCTCTCTCTTCTCTTCTCTCT
CTCTTTCTCGATGGCCGGGGCGCGCCAGGTTTCGACTTTCACTTTTCTCTATCACTGATAGGGAGATCCG
AGCTCGTAAACTCGACTTTCACTTTTCTCTATCACTGATAGGGAGTGGTAAACTCGAAGCGCCGGATCCA
AGGTTTATGTGATTCATATAAATACGGCCGCACAAACTCTCTTCGGCATTAGTACAATACAAACAATCAA
AGTGAAAACATTAAAAAGAAATAACAAGCGATTTAAATTAAGAAAAACTACGTTCAAGTGAACAAGAAAT
TAAATAAATCAGAAAGTGTACAAAAGAAAGTAAAATAATTCTATAAAAAGTGAATTTTAAGCAACAAGTT
CTATAAATAGAAAAACTATTACAAATCATTCATCAAGTTTATATACACAACAAAGAAGAAAAACAAAGTC
ACACAAATGAAAAGGCCGGCGGCCACGAAAAAGGCCGGCCAGGCAAAAAAGAAAAAGGACAAGAAGTACA
GCATCGGCCTGGCCATCGGCACCAACTCTGTGGGCTGGGCCGTGATCACCGACGAGTACAAGGTGCCCAG
CAAGAAATTCAAGGTGCTGGGCAACACCGACCGGCACAGCATCAAGAAGAACCTGATCGGAGCCCTGCTG
TTCGACAGCGGCGAAACAGCCGAGGCCACCCGGCTGAAGAGAACCGCCAGAAGAAGATACACCAGACGGA
AGAACCGGATCTGCTATCTGCAAGAGATCTTCAGCAACGAGATGGCCAAGGTGGACGACAGCTTCTTCCA
CAGACTGGAAGAGTCCTTCCTGGTGGAAGAGGATAAGAAGCACGAGCGGCACCCCATCTTCGGCAACATC
GTGGACGAGGTGGCCTACCACGAGAAGTACCCCACCATCTACCACCTGAGAAAGAAACTGGTGGACAGCA
CCGACAAGGCCGACCTGCGGCTGATCTATCTGGCCCTGGCCCACATGATCAAGTTCCGGGGCCACTTCCT
GATCGAGGGCGACCTGAACCCCGACAACAGCGACGTGGACAAGCTGTTCATCCAGCTGGTGCAGACCTAC
AACCAGCTGTTCGAGGAAAACCCCATCAACGCCAGCGGCGTGGACGCCAAGGCCATCCTGTCTGCCAGAC
TGAGCAAGAGCAGACGGCTGGAAAATCTGATCGCCCAGCTGCCCGGCGAGAAGAAGAATGGCCTGTTCGG
CAACCTGATTGCCCTGAGCCTGGGCCTGACCCCCAACTTCAAGAGCAACTTCGACCTGGCCGAGGATGCC
AAACTGCAGCTGAGCAAGGACACCTACGACGACGACCTGGACAACCTGCTGGCCCAGATCGGCGACCAGT
ACGCCGACCTGTTTCTGGCCGCCAAGAACCTGTCCGACGCCATCCTGCTGAGCGACATCCTGAGAGTGAA
CACCGAGATCACCAAGGCCCCCCTGAGCGCCTCTATGATCAAGAGATACGACGAGCACCACCAGGACCTG
ACCCTGCTGAAAGCTCTCGTGCGGCAGCAGCTGCCTGAGAAGTACAAAGAGATTTTCTTCGACCAGAGCA
AGAACGGCTACGCCGGCTACATTGACGGCGGAGCCAGCCAGGAAGAGTTCTACAAGTTCATCAAGCCCAT
CCTGGAAAAGATGGACGGCACCGAGGAACTGCTCGTGAAGCTGAACAGAGAGGACCTGCTGCGGAAGCAG
CGGACCTTCGACAACGGCAGCATCCCCCACCAGATCCACCTGGGAGAGCTGCACGCCATTCTGCGGCGGC
AGGAAGATTTTTACCCATTCCTGAAGGACAACCGGGAAAAGATCGAGAAGATCCTGACCTTCCGCATCCC
CTACTACGTGGGCCCTCTGGCCAGGGGAAACAGCAGATTCGCCTGGATGACCAGAAAGAGCGAGGAAACC
ATCACCCCCTGGAACTTCGAGGAAGTGGTGGACAAGGGCGCTTCCGCCCAGAGCTTCATCGAGCGGATGA
CCAACTTCGATAAGAACCTGCCCAACGAGAAGGTGCTGCCCAAGCACAGCCTGCTGTACGAGTACTTCAC
CGTGTATAACGAGCTGACCAAAGTGAAATACGTGACCGAGGGAATGAGAAAGCCCGCCTTCCTGAGCGGC
GAGCAGAAAAAGGCCATCGTGGACCTGCTGTTCAAGACCAACCGGAAAGTGACCGTGAAGCAGCTGAAAG
AGGACTACTTCAAGAAAATCGAGTGCTTCGACTCCGTGGAAATCTCCGGCGTGGAAGATCGGTTCAACGC
CTCCCTGGGCACATACCACGATCTGCTGAAAATTATCAAGGACAAGGACTTCCTGGACAATGAGGAAAAC
GAGGACATTCTGGAAGATATCGTGCTGACCCTGACACTGTTTGAGGACAGAGAGATGATCGAGGAACGGC
TGAAAACCTATGCCCACCTGTTCGACGACAAAGTGATGAAGCAGCTGAAGCGGCGGAGATACACCGGCTG
GGGCAGGCTGAGCCGGAAGCTGATCAACGGCATCCGGGACAAGCAGTCCGGCAAGACAATCCTGGATTTC
CTGAAGTCCGACGGCTTCGCCAACAGAAACTTCATGCAGCTGATCCACGACGACAGCCTGACCTTTAAAG
AGGACATCCAGAAAGCCCAGGTGTCCGGCCAGGGCGATAGCCTGCACGAGCACATTGCCAATCTGGCCGG
CAGCCCCGCCATTAAGAAGGGCATCCTGCAGACAGTGAAGGTGGTGGACGAGCTCGTGAAAGTGATGGGC
CGGCACAAGCCCGAGAACATCGTGATCGAAATGGCCAGAGAGAACCAGACCACCCAGAAGGGACAGAAGA
ACAGCCGCGAGAGAATGAAGCGGATCGAAGAGGGCATCAAAGAGCTGGGCAGCCAGATCCTGAAAGAACA
CCCCGTGGAAAACACCCAGCTGCAGAACGAGAAGCTGTACCTGTACTACCTGCAGAATGGGCGGGATATG
TACGTGGACCAGGAACTGGACATCAACCGGCTGTCCGACTACGATGTGGACCACATCGTGCCTCAGAGCT
TTCTGAAGGACGACTCCATCGACAACAAGGTGCTGACCAGAAGCGACAAGGCCCGGGGCAAGAGCGACAA
CGTGCCCTCCGAAGAGGTCGTGAAGAAGATGAAGAACTACTGGCGGCAGCTGCTGAACGCCAAGCTGATT
ACCCAGAGAAAGTTCGACAATCTGACCAAGGCCGAGAGAGGCGGCCTGAGCGAACTGGATAAGGCCGGCT
TCATCAAGAGACAGCTGGTGGAAACCCGGCAGATCACAAAGCACGTGGCACAGATCCTGGACTCCCGGAT
GAACACTAAGTACGACGAGAATGACAAGCTGATCCGGGAAGTGAAAGTGATCACCCTGAAGTCCAAGCTG
GTGTCCGATTTCCGGAAGGATTTCCAGTTTTACAAAGTGCGCGAGATCAACAACTACCACCACGCCCACG
ACGCCTACCTGAACGCCGTCGTGGGAACCGCCCTGATCAAAAAGTACCCTAAGCTGGAAAGCGAGTTCGT
GTACGGCGACTACAAGGTGTACGACGTGCGGAAGATGATCGCCAAGAGCGAGCAGGAAATCGGCAAGGCT
ACCGCCAAGTACTTCTTCTACAGCAACATCATGAACTTTTTCAAGACCGAGATTACCCTGGCCAACGGCG
AGATCCGGAAGCGGCCTCTGATCGAGACAAACGGCGAAACCGGGGAGATCGTGTGGGATAAGGGCCGGGA
TTTTGCCACCGTGCGGAAAGTGCTGAGCATGCCCCAAGTGAATATCGTGAAAAAGACCGAGGTGCAGACA
GGCGGCTTCAGCAAAGAGTCTATCCTGCCCAAGAGGAACAGCGATAAGCTGATCGCCAGAAAGAAGGACT
GGGACCCTAAGAAGTACGGCGGCTTCGACAGCCCCACCGTGGCCTATTCTGTGCTGGTGGTGGCCAAAGT
GGAAAAGGGCAAGTCCAAGAAACTGAAGAGTGTGAAAGAGCTGCTGGGGATCACCATCATGGAAAGAAGC
AGCTTCGAGAAGAATCCCATCGACTTTCTGGAAGCCAAGGGCTACAAAGAAGTGAAAAAGGACCTGATCA
TCAAGCTGCCTAAGTACTCCCTGTTCGAGCTGGAAAACGGCCGGAAGAGAATGCTGGCCTCTGCCGGCGA
ACTGCAGAAGGGAAACGAACTGGCCCTGCCCTCCAAATATGTGAACTTCCTGTACCTGGCCAGCCACTAT
GAGAAGCTGAAGGGCTCCCCCGAGGATAATGAGCAGAAACAGCTGTTTGTGGAACAGCACAAGCACTACC
TGGACGAGATCATCGAGCAGATCAGCGAGTTCTCCAAGAGAGTGATCCTGGCCGACGCTAATCTGGACAA
AGTGCTGTCCGCCTACAACAAGCACCGGGATAAGCCCATCAGAGAGCAGGCCGAGAATATCATCCACCTG
TTTACCCTGACCAATCTGGGAGCCCCTGCCGCCTTCAAGTACTTTGACACCACCATCGACCGGAAGAGGT
ACACCAGCACCAAAGAGGTGCTGGACGCCACCCTGATCCACCAGAGCATCACCGGCCTGTACGAGACACG
GATCGACCTGTCTCAGCTGGGAGGCGACAGCGCTGGAGGAGGTGGAAGCGGAGGAGGAGGAAGCGGAGGA
GGAGGTAGCGGACCTAAGAAAAAGAGGAAGGTGTAAATAGAATGAATCGTTTTTAAAATAACAAATCAAT
TGTTTTATAATATTCGTACGATTCTTTGATTATGTAATAAAATGTGATCATTAGGAAGATTACGAAAAAT
ATAAAAAATATGAGTTCTGTGTGTATAACAAATGCTGTAAACGCCACAATTGTGTTTGTTGCAAATAAAC
CCATGATTATTTGATTAAAATTGTTGTTTTCTTTGTTCATAGACAATAGTGTGTTTTGCCTAAACGTGTA
CTGCATAAACTCCATGCGAGTGTATAGCGAGCTAGTGGCTAACGCTTGCCCCACCAAAGTAGATTCGTCA
AAATCCTCAATTTCATCACCCTCCTCCAAGTTTAACATTTGGCCGTCGGAATTAACTTCTAAAGATGCCA
CATAATCTAATAAATGAAATAGAGATTCAAACGTGGCGTCATCGTCCGTTTCGACCATTTCCGAAAAGAA
CTCGGGCATAAACTCTATGATTTCTCTGGACGTGGTGTTGTCGAAACTCTCAAAGTACGCAGTCAGGAAC
GTGCGCGACATGTCGTCGGGAAACTCGCGCGGAAACATGTTGTTGTAACCGAACGGGTCCCATAGCGCCA
AAACCAAATCTGCCAGCGTCAATAGAATGAGCACGATGCCGACAATGGAGCTGGCTTGGATAGCGATTCG
AGTTAACTACTGTCCGTTTTTATTTGTGTAATAAAATGAACGGAACGCTGAATTCTGGAACATTAGAAAT
TCTTTGTTATAGAATCTATAAATTTATGTCAAAGTTTTGTCGTTTCTTATGCGATGAGAGATCTTAAAAG
GCAAGTAAATTGAGCTGTCCTATTCAAACATTTTTCTATTAAATTGTTGGTACCTTCCGCGTCGACGATT
CAATATCGAGCAAAAATACGAACGCATATGATTCCATGAAACAAATGTATTTCTTTAGACGTTTCTAAAA
CCAATTCCGACAATTATTTGATTCTATGACAACTCCAAATAGTTTTGTTTATTAAAAAATAAAATTTCAA
CAAAAAAAGCACCGACTCGGTGCCACTTTTTCAAGTTGATAACGGACTAGCCTTATTTTAACTTGCTATT
TCTAGCTCTAAAACAACCTTTATTTGATCGCGATTGCACCAGCCGGGAATCGAACCCGGGTCTGTACCGT
GGCAGGGTACTATTCTACCACTAGACCACTGGTGCTTTGTTAGCACCGACTCGGTGCCACTTTTTCAAGT
TGATAACGGACTAGCCTTATTTTAACTTGCTATTTCTAGCTCTAAAACTTACAACAGGATTGGCAGCATG
CACCAGCCGGGAATCGAACCCGGGTCTGTACCGTGGCAGGGTACTATTCTACCACTAGACCACTGGTGCT
TTGTTAGCACCGACTCGGTGCCACTTTTTCAAGTTGATAACGGACTAGCCTTATTTTAACTTGCTATTTC
TAGCTCTAAAACGTTTACAGTCGATTTTAAGTTGCATCGGCCGGGAATCGAACCCGGGCCGCCCGCGTGG
CAGGCGAGCATTCTACCACTGAACCACCGATGCTTGATGTCTACACACACTCAAAGCCCAAAGATCATCA
CTTTAATAAACTATTTAACCGTTCTTTTTGAGAAAAAAGAATATGGGAATTATAAACAACAATACTATAT
GTTGAAAACATAAAAATATCATTTACAGATTAGGGTTTGTTATTATCACATTATTACTACCTGAGTCGTC
GACGCCGGATCCTTCAAGTTCCTCTTGTACCCATCAAAATGAGGCCAAACTAGTGCTGTTTTTAATGCAC
TCACTATGCATTTTTATAGCTTCCTCTACACCTCGGCAAGTTCATTAAACTTTTGCCAAGCATTTTAACA
ATTACTATTTTTAGTTGTTTTCCCTCTTTTTCCCCCCATTAAGTAATAAAACATTAAAAAATTTTCTTTT
GGAATATTTTCATTCAATGCAGCTTAAGCCTTTCATTTTATTAGGTTCTTGTTTTTTTCGTGTTTTTAAA
GTGCACTTCTTTAAAATTTGTTCTTTTCATTCATGTTTTTTCAAATTTGAAAATAAAAAAAATTTACAAG
TGTTTTGTTTTGGATTCGTTATCATTTTTAAAATAACAGTTTGTTTAAAAAAAAGTATATTGAATGTTTA
GTTGAGTAGTTTCAGCTAATAGGTCGAGAATTTTTTCAATACACACTTCTTCTGTCTTTTTTTTGGTTTT
GATGGTTGTCGATGATGGGTTTGGCTGCAAGCTTTTATTGAAACAAGTGGTGACGGGCTTCGGCACGTTC
GTATTGTTCTACTACGGTGTAATCTTCATTATGACTGGTAATATCCAATTTTGAATCGACGTAGTAGTAA
CCTGGCAACTTAACGGGCTTTTTGGCCATGTAGATGGACTTAAATTCAACCAAGTAGTGACCACCACCCT
TCAATTTCAAAGCCTTATGAATTTCACCTTTCAAGACACCATCACGGGGATACAAACGTTCAGTAGAAGG
TTCCCAACCCAAGGTTTTCTTTTGCATAACAAGACCATCTGATGGAAAGTTTACACCGATGAATTTGACG
TGGTAAATAAAAGTACCATCTTGCAAAGAGGAATCTTGAGTAACGGTGACAACACCACCATCTTCGAAAT
TCATTACACGTTCCCACTTAAAACCTTCGGGGAAGGACAACTTTTTATAATCGGGAATATCAGCGGGATG
CTTAACGTATACCTTAGAACCGTATTGGAATTGTGGGGACAAAATATCCCAGGCGAATGGCAAGGGACCA
CCCTTGGTAACTTGCAATTTAGCAGTTTGAGTACCTTCGTAGGGTTTACCTTCACCTTCACCTTCGATTT
CAAATTCGTGACCATTGACAGAACCTTCCATGTGTACCTTAAAACGCATAAAAGGCTTGATAACATTTTC
AGTAGAATCCATGGATCCTTTAAGCTGAGCAATTTCAGCTTGGAAAGCAAAAGTTTCAACTTCTTCAGGC
ATCTGTGTTTAATAAAAAAAAAATAGAAAAATACAAATTATTAGTAAAATAATCAATCAAAATATGAAGT
ATAAATAATTTTAATGACGCACGTTTTTCGTTAAGTGTAGGGAGTGGGATTGGTACTGAAAATTTTTAAT
AAAAATCTAGAAATCTCTTTAAGTTAAGAATTACTAGTTTTTTAGGGGTGGATTGGGTATGCTTTTTAAC
GAATGAAAACATGAAATATCGATTATAATTTCGAAAAAATTTTGAAAAATTTTCTTTAAAAAATCGCATG
CTAGAAATTTCTTTTTATTAGCATGGTGAAATTTTCTTTATATACTAGATTTATTTTCTAAAAATGTCAT
GGCCAAAGAAAATTTAATCTAGAACAATTTACAATTACTTAGTAACGTTATTCTTAAACCATATTGAAGG
TTTTTCTTTCTGGCAAATTACTTGAGTTTTTACATCACACTTTTTTCAAAAGAACAAAAACGTTTTGTTA
CTACATTTTATTTTTTTTAATAAAAACTTACCTTGATGTGTTTGTTTTATATTAATTTCACAAAAATAAA
TACTTTTTAAATTATTTTTCTTTTTGCAATTGAAATTAAACAACTACACACTTTTTTAATGTTCTTTTTT
CAGACTTTTCTTTATTAAGAAAATTAAAACACTTTTAACTTTCTCCCGTTTGGAATTCTTGGTGTTTTTT
GCACAATTTTTCTTTCAAGACTGATGCCGGTTAGCAGCCATGCACTGAATTTATAGGTAAAACAAAAATA
AACGAAAATACTAGAATGTTCTGGAACAAACTACCCGTACTTCCGTAGGCTCTAAACAACATCATGTGGT
TGTTTATTTGGTGATAACAAAAGAAATTGGTTACATTTTAGATATATAAAAAAATTAATTTATTAAAATT
GTAGAAAACCAATATTAATTATAGGTTTTTATTGTTATTTTAATTTATTAGTTGCAAATTATCAAAAAAA
TGTGCAAAACATTCAACATGATTAATGCCCACACAGCGTTGTATATATGTAGAAGCAGTGGCTTTTAAAC
TGTAAAATTGCATCAATGTCAAAATTTCTACAATGTTCTCTCTGTTTTTAATAACATGCGGAATGAATCA
ACTATAATTTACTTTATTTATTTATGCAAAAATATATAAAAGTTATTAATTAAATGAAAAAGGAATTAAT
CTTAGGCATTGCTGAGTAATGTCATGACATAAACTAAATATTTTTCTAGTCAAACAATGAACTTATTTAT
TTCAAAAACGTTTTATTCTTTAAATTATAGTTAAAAAGTCTTATTAATTGACAAATCTATGTGTAATTAA
GTGTTTTTTGAACTAAGTTACAAGCTTAATATGTATTTGATTAATTGAAATATGTATTAACTATTAATTT
TTAAATTAAATAAATTTAATATTAATTATATATTAAACTTTGTGCTTTATATGGAAATAGTATGTATGAT
TTAATCACATTCGATTTACATATTAGTCATCATAAATTATAAATGAAAGTAATTTAATTGTTTTATTAAA
GAAAATAATAACATTATTAAAACAATAATATTGCTATCAAAATTTATAAAAATGCATAAAATGAAAAAAT
ATTGATTTTCTCTCATCATGGGGGCATTAATAATTTTTTCGCCAGTGCAGCTGATGTGCAGTAAAACATC
AGAGTTGCCGGTCTTGAATAAAAACAATGAAAAGTGGAATAATTTAAAAATGTGACAATCATATACTTTT
AACATATTTTATAAAATTTGACTGTAAAAATTTAAAAATTAAAATTTGCAAACATTATCTCATACATATT
ATAACAACTCTTTTGTTTTTATATAAATTTAATAAATGAAATCAAAAATTCTCTCACAAATTTGTAATTT
CCAAAAGTGTGGCCTTTTATTTTCCCCTTTTTAGGTAAAAATTTCAAATATCTACAACCCTGTAAATGAC
AGCTGTTTGCGCTCTTTTATGTATTTTTTTTGTTTATCATGTCGGTTTTTTAGTTCGCGGTGCAATTTAC
TCGAAATTTCTTAAAGTTTGTTGAATTTTTGGCGGTATAATTATAATATTTTGTTTTAGTGTTCTTTTTA
TCAAATTATAATGTTTAAGTGAATTATTTTCTGATAATGGTTTCAACACGTGGGCCCATCTGCAGAATTC
GGCTTGTACTAGTCGCGCTCGCGCGACTGACGGTCGTAAGCACCCGCGTACGTGTCCACCCCGGTCACAA
CCCCTTGTGTCATGTCGGCGACCCTACGCCCCCAACTGAGAGAACTCAAAGGTTACCCCAGTTGGGGCAC
TACTCCCGAAAACCGCTTCTGACCTGGGAAAACGTGAAGCCCCGGGGCATCCGCTGAGGGTTGCCGCCGG
GGCTTCGGTGTGTCCGTCAGTGAGCTCCTCAGGTAATAATAACAACTACAACCAAAAAACAAAAGCAACA
ACAACGACAACTTCTACAGGGCAAGTAACAAAACATAGTATTTGTCAACGACACACTATATGAATGATGA
TGATGATGCAACAACAGCAACAACAGCAACAACAGCTCGAGTATCAACAACACAACAAAAAAAACTTTTT
TAAAAAGACACAGCTGCTGGCAACAAAATACCACAAAAGATATAAACTAACGCAGTTGCCACACACACAC
ATACATACATAAATTAAAATATTATCAAACACACACATATACATATATCACAACATACCTATATACAAAA
CCACATTTACTTTGATAAAAGGCGATTCAACAAAAAAGTAGTCGTCATCCTCCTTCATTTATCCTTGCAT
TTCACGTGTATCTGTGTGTGTTATAAAACCTGCTGGCCAAAAGGCAGGTAGGTAGTTGACAACACAAATA
TTTTACTTCTTTTTCATCATCAGCATCAACAACAGCAGGAGCAACATATTGTAGACACACACTCTCTGTT
TCTTCACTTCACACACATACAAGTAAATTATGACAGTGAAAAAGACGGGTATTTCCAAGCTTCAGTTTCG
TTTACTTTAGGTCATTAAGATGACTGTCCTGATAGCTTGATATCAATGGAATCAACGGGATTGATAAATG
GAATTACTGTGATTGATAAATAGCTTCGAAAGACCTCGTTACTTCAGGGTACTTAACAAAATTTACTGTT
GGCCGCGAACCGCGCCATGGCGCCGGCCGGGAGCCGGCGCATGCGAAGGTCGCCTATGGCATTATTGTAC
GGAATGATAAACATTGCCTGCATAAATTCTTTTATTATATACAGCCATAATGTCAGTAGCAACGGAGAAA
AGGTTCAAAGTCGCAAAAAATTTATGAGAAACCTTTACATGAGCCTGACGTCATCGTTTATGCGTAAGCG
TTTAGAAGCTCCTACTTTGAAGAGATATTTGCGCGATAATATCTCTAATATTTTGCCAAATGAAGTGCCT
GGTACATCAGATGACAGTACTGAAGAGCCAGTAATGAAAAAACGTACTTACTGTACTTACTGCCCCTCTA
AAATAAGGCGAAAGGCAAATGCATCGTGCAAAAAATGCAAAAAAGTTATTTGTCGAGAGCATAATATTGA
TATGTGCCAAAGTTGTTTCTGACTGACTAATAAGTATAATTTGTTTCTATTATGTATAAGTTAAGCTAAT
TACTTATTTTATAATACAACATGACTGTTTTTAAAGTACAAAATAAGTTTATTTTTGTAAAAGAGAGAAT
GTTTAAAAGTTTTGTTACTTTATAGAAGAAATTTTGAGTTTTTGTTTTTTTTTAATAAATAAATAAACAT
AAATAAATTGTTTGTTGAATTTATTATTAGTATGTAAGTGTAAATATAATAAAACTTAATATCTATTCAA
ATTAATAAATAAACCTCGATATACAGACCGATAAAACACATGCGTCAATTTTACGCATGATTATCTTTAA
CGTACGTCACAATATGATTATCTTTCTAGGGTTAAGGGCCCGGGATCCGATATCTAGATGCATTCGCGAG
GTACCGAGCTCGAATTCACTGGCCGTCGTTTTACAACGTCGTGACTGGGAAAACCCTGGCGTTACCCAAC
TTAATCGCCTTGCAGCACATCCCCCTTTCGCCAGCTGGCGTAATAGCGAAGAGGCCCGCACCGATCGCCC
TTCCCAACAGTTGCGCAGCCTGAATGGCGAATGGCGCCTGATGCGGTATTTTCTCCTTACGCATCTGTGC
GGTATTTCACACCGCATATGGTGCACTCTCAGTACAATCTGCTCTGATGCCGCATAGTTAAGCCAGCCCC
GACACCCGCCAACACCCGCTGACGCGCCCTGACGGGCTTGTCTGCTCCCGGCATCCGCTTACAGACAAGC
TGTGACCGTCTCCGGGAGCTGCATGTGTCAGAGGTTTTCACCGTCATCACCGAAACGCGCGAGACGAAAG
GGCCTCGTGATACGCCTATTTTTATAGGTTAATGTCATGATAATAATGGTTTCTTAGACGTCAGGTGGCA
CTTTTCGGGGAAATGTGCGCGGAACCCCTATTTGTTTATTTTTCTAAATACATTCAAATATGTATCCGCT
CATGAGACAATAACCCTGATAAATGCTTCAATAATATTGAAAAAGGAAGAGTATGAGTATTCAACATTTC
CGTGTCGCCCTTATTCCCTTTTTTGCGGCATTTTGCCTTCCTGTTTTTGCTCACCCAGAAACGCTGGTGA
AAGTAAAAGATGCTGAAGATCAGTTGGGTGCACGAGTGGGTTACATCGAACTGGATCTCAACAGCGGTAA
GATCCTTGAGAGTTTTCGCCCCGAAGAACGTTTTCCAATGATGAGCACTTTTAAAGTTCTGCTATGTGGC
GCGGTATTATCCCGTATTGACGCCGGGCAAGAGCAACTCGGTCGCCGCATACACTATTCTCAGAATGACT
TGGTTGAGTACTCACCAGTCACAGAAAAGCATCTTACGGATGGCATGACAGTAAGAGAATTATGCAGTGC
TGCCATAACCATGAGTGATAACACTGCGGCCAACTTACTTCTGACAACGATCGGAGGACCGAAGGAGCTA
ACCGCTTTTTTGCACAACATGGGGGATCATGTAACTCGCCTTGATCGTTGGGAACCGGAGCTGAATGAAG
CCATACCAAACGACGAGCGTGACACCACGATGCCTGTAGCAATGGCAACAACGTTGCGCAAACTATTAAC
TGGCGAACTACTTACTCTAGCTTCCCGGCAACAATTAATAGACTGGATGGAGGCGGATAAAGTTGCAGGA
CCACTTCTGCGCTCGGCCCTTCCGGCTGGCTGGTTTATTGCTGATAAATCTGGAGCCGGTGAGCGTGGGT
CTCGCGGTATCATTGCAGCACTGGGGCCAGATGGTAAGCCCTCCCGTATCGTAGTTATCTACACGACGGG
GAGTCAGGCAACTATGGATGAACGAAATAGACAGATCGCTGAGATAGGTGCCTCACTGATTAAGCATTGG
TAACTGTCAGACCAAGTTTACTCATATATACTTTAGATTGATTTAAAACTTCATTTTTAATTTAAAAGGA
TCTAGGTGAAGATCCTTTTTGATAATCTCATGACCAAAATCCCTTAACGTGAGTTTTCGTTCCACTGAGC
GTCAGACCCCGTAGAAAAGATCAAAGGATCTTCTTGAGATCCTTTTTTTCTGCGCGTAATCTGCTGCTTG
CAAACAAAAAAACCACCGCTACCAGCGGTGGTTTGTTTGCCGGATCAAGAGCTACCAACTCTTTTTCCGA
AGGTAACTGGCTTCAGCAGAGCGCAGATACCAAATACTGTTCTTCTAGTGTAGCCGTAGTTAGGCCACCA
CTTCAAGAACTCTGTAGCACCGCCTACATACCTCGCTCTGCTAATCCTGTTACCAGTGGCTGCTGCCAGT
GGCGATAAGTCGTGTCTTACCGGGTTGGACTCAAGACGATAGTTACCGGATAAGGCGCAGCGGTCGGGCT
GAACGGGGGGTTCGTGCACACAGCCCAGCTTGGAGCGAACGACCTACACCGAACTGAGATACCTACAGCG
TGAGCTATGAGAAAGCGCCACGCTTCCCGAAGGGAGAAAGGCGGACAGGTATCCGGTAAGCGGCAGGGTC
GGAACAGGAGAGCGCACGAGGGAGCTTCCAGGGGGAAACGCCTGGTATCTTTATAGTCCTGTCGGGTTTC
GCCACCTCTGACTTGAGCGTCGATTTTTGTGATGCTCGTCAGGGGGGCGGAGCCTATGGAAAAACGCCAG
CAACGCGGCCTTTTTACGGTTCCTGGCCTTTTGCTGGCCTTTTGCTCACATGTTCTTTCCTGCGTTATCC
CCTGATTCTGTGGATAACCGTATTACCGCCTTTGAGTGAGCTGATACCGCTCGCCGCAGCCGAACGACCG
AGCGCAGCGAGTCAGTGAGCGAGGAAGCGGAAGAGCGCCCAATACGCAAACCGCCTCTCCCCGCGCGTTG
GCCGATTCATTAATGCAGCTGGCACGACAGGTTTCCCGACTGGAAAGCGGGCAGTGAGCGCAACGCAATT
AATGTGAGTTAGCTCACTCATTAGGCACCCCAGGCTTTACACTTTATGCTTCCGGCTCGTATGTTGTGTG
GAATTGTGAGCGGATAACAATTTCACACAGGAAACAGCTATGACCATGATTACGCCAAGCTTGCATGCAG
GCCTCTGCAGTCGACGGGCCCAAGCTTCCTTTAACCCTAGAAAGATAGTCTGCGTAAAATTGACGCATGC
ATTCTTGAAATATTGCTCTCTCTTTCTAAATAGCGCGAATCCGTCGCTGTGCATTTAGGACATCTCAGTC
GCCGCTTGGAGCTCCCGTGAGGCGTGCTTGTCAATGCGGTAAGTGTCACTGATTTTGAACTATAACGACC
GCGTGAGTCAAAATGACGCATGATTATCTTTTACGTGACTTTTAAGATTTAACTCATACGATAATTATAT
TGTTATTTCATGTTCTACTTACGTGATAACTTATTATATATATATTTTCTTGTTATAGATATCGTGACTA
ATATATAATAAAATGGGTAGTTCTTTAGACGATGAGCATATCCTCTCTGCTCTTCTGCAAAGCGATGACG
AGCTTGTTGGTGAGGATTCTGACAGTGAAATATCAGATCACGTAAGTGAAGATGACGTCCAGAGCGATAC
AGAAGAAGCGTTTATAGATGAGGTACATGAAGTGCAGCCAACGTCAAGCGGTAGTGAAATATTAGACGAA
CAAAATGTTATTGAACAACCAGGTTCTTCATTGGCTTCTAACAGAATCTTGACCTTGCGACAGAGGACTA
TTAGAGGTAAGAATAAACATTGTTGGTCAACTTCAAAGTCCACGAGGCGTAGCGGAGTGGTACCAGGCCC
TCGAGTCTGGGCCCATGCATGGGAGCTCTCCCAAGATCTTATGGTCGACCTGCAGGC
Features (pLannotate 1.2.2; 35 found; start..end, strand, type, name):
    265..364     +  protein_bind   phage φC31 attP: attachment site of phage φC31 phage φC31 integrase
    499..517     -  protein_bind   tet operator: tetO; bacterial operator O2 for the tetR and tetA genes tetracycline repressor TetR
    520..538     -  protein_bind   tet operator: tetO; bacterial operator O2 for the tetR and tetA genes tetracycline repressor TetR
    541..559     -  protein_bind   tet operator: tetO; bacterial operator O2 for the tetR and tetA genes tetracycline repressor TetR
    562..581     -  promoter       H1-2O2 promoter (fragment): doxycycline-inducible variant of the human H1 RNA promoter (Henriksen et al., 2007)
    583..601     -  protein_bind   tet operator: tetO; bacterial operator O2 for the tetR and tetA genes tetracycline repressor TetR
    603..622     -  promoter       tight TRE promoter (fragment): Tet-responsive promoter PTight, consisting of seven tet operator sequences followed by the minimal CMV promoter
    625..646     -  promoter       H1-2O2 promoter (fragment): doxycycline-inducible variant of the human H1 RNA promoter (Henriksen et al., 2007)
    646..664     -  protein_bind   tet operator: tetO; bacterial operator O2 for the tetR and tetA genes tetracycline repressor TetR
    667..685     -  protein_bind   tet operator: tetO; bacterial operator O2 for the tetR and tetA genes tetracycline repressor TetR
    687..706     -  promoter       tight TRE promoter (fragment): Tet-responsive promoter PTight, consisting of seven tet operator sequences followed by the minimal CMV promoter
    802..834     -  protein_bind   tetracycline response element (fragment): contains seven copies of the tetracycline operator tetO tetracycline repressor TetR
    865..892     -  promoter       tetR/tetA promoters (fragment): tetR; overlapping promoters for bacterial tetR and tetA
   1200..1247    +  CDS            nucleoplasmin NLS: bipartite nuclear localization signal from nucleoplasmin
   1247..5348    +  CDS            dCas9 (fragment): catalytically dead mutant of the Cas9 endonuclease from the Streptococcus pyogenes Type II CRISPR/Cas system RNA-guided DNA-binding protein that lacks endonuclease activity due to the D10A mutation in the RuvC catalytic domain and the N863A mutation in the HNH catalytic domain
   5446..6096    -  CDS            P74 (fragment): PIF0_NPVAC - Experimental evidence at protein level: Swiss-Prot protein existence level 1. Plays an essential role for oral infectivity of occlusion- derived virus (ODV) and functions also in host midgut attachment and fusion by binding to a specific host receptor. From Autographa californica nuclear polyhedrosis virus (AcMNPV).
   6449..6524    -  misc_RNA       gRNA scaffold: guide RNA scaffold for the Streptococcus pyogenes CRISPR/Cas9 system
   6544..6614    -  ncRNA          tRNA: Accession: RF00005 - tRNA
   6623..6698    -  misc_RNA       gRNA scaffold: guide RNA scaffold for the Streptococcus pyogenes CRISPR/Cas9 system
   6718..6788    -  ncRNA          tRNA: Accession: RF00005 - tRNA
   6797..6872    -  misc_RNA       gRNA scaffold: guide RNA scaffold for the Streptococcus pyogenes CRISPR/Cas9 system
   6892..6962    -  ncRNA          tRNA: Accession: RF00005 - tRNA
   7668..8342    -  CDS            DsRed-Express2: DsRed-Express2 is a basic (constitutively fluorescent) orange fluorescent protein published in 2008, derived from Discosoma sp.. It is reported to be a rapidly-maturing protein.
  10639..10738   -  protein_bind   phage φC31 attP: attachment site of phage φC31 phage φC31 integrase
  10914..10931   -  CDS            capTEV™ (fragment): composite tag for in vivo biotinylation, TEV protease cleavage, and 6xHis tagging
  12404..12561   +  CDS            lacZα (fragment): LacZα fragment of β-galactosidase; lacZ fragment
  12567..12666   -  misc_feature   bom (fragment): basis of mobility region from pBR322
  12768..12803   -  CDS            rop (fragment): Rop protein, which maintains plasmids at low copy number; rop
  12898..13002   +  promoter       AmpR promoter: bla
  13003..13863   +  CDS            AmpR: β-lactamase; bla; confers resistance to ampicillin, carbenicillin, and related antibiotics
  14034..14622   +  rep_origin     ori: high-copy-number ColE1/pMB1/pBR322/pUC origin of replication
  14805..14897   +  CDS            lacI (fragment): lac repressor; lacI; The lac repressor binds to the lac operator to inhibit transcription in E. coli. This inhibition can be relieved by adding lactose or isopropyl-β-D-thiogalactopyranoside (IPTG).
  14910..14931   +  protein_bind   CAP binding site: CAP binding activates transcription in the presence of cAMP. E. coli catabolite activator protein
  14946..14976   +  promoter       lac promoter: promoter for the E. coli lac operon
  14980..15002   +  protein_bind   lac operator (fragment): The lac repressor binds to the lac operator to inhibit transcription in E. coli. This inhibition can be relieved by adding lactose or isopropyl-β-D-thiogalactopyranoside (IPTG). lac repressor encoded by lacI
