[The description below was written by a language model from this plasmid's Addgene catalogue record and pLannotate feature annotations shown in this document.]
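Description:
dCas9-tra246 is a 15.8 kb CRISPR interference-type plasmid built on the pEF1 backbone, designed to express catalytically dead Streptococcus pyogenes Cas9 together with guide RNAs directed against the transformer (tra) gene of the blowfly Lucilia cuprina. It is maintained in E. coli through a ColE1/pUC-type origin and selected with ampicillin via the bla gene. Remnants of lacZα, lac promoter/operator, bom and rop sequences in the backbone are cloning-vector leftovers.

The dCas9 coding sequence (about 4.1 kb) binds DNA under guide RNA direction without cutting it. It is recorded as carrying nuclear localization signals at both ends, although the feature table annotates only the N-terminal nucleoplasmin NLS. According to the catalogue it is driven by an Hsp70 promoter, which the automated annotation does not detect. Upstream lies an array of tet operator repeats, suggesting the promoter can be placed under tetracycline-regulated control. The sequenced plasmid lacks 226 bp, corresponding to six tetO copies, relative to the depositor's reference, a difference the depositor states has no functional consequence.

On the opposite strand, three gRNA scaffolds alternate with tRNA elements, the standard arrangement in which endogenous tRNA processing releases several guides from one transcript. The promoter for this array is not stated. A DsRed-Express2 red fluorescent protein cassette (RFPex) also lies on the opposite strand and presumably serves as a visible marker, but its promoter is likewise not recorded. Two φC31 attP sites in opposite orientation flank the dCas9, gRNA and reporter region, which would be consistent with integrase-mediated cassette exchange, though the record does not describe how the plasmid is delivered into the insect. A short AcMNPV P74 fragment annotated after dCas9 probably reflects baculovirus-derived flanking sequence.
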