Addgene plasmid #246024: dCas9-tra246
Purpose: Expresses dCas9 under control of Hsp70 promoter and gRNAs targeting Lucilia cuprina transformer gene
Depositing lab: Max Scott. Depositing organization: North Carolina State University.
Backbone
  Vector backbone: pEF1
  Vector type: CRISPR
Growth in bacteria
  Bacterial resistance: Ampicillin, 100 μg/mL
  Growth temperature: 30°C
  Growth strain: NEB Stable
  Copy number: Unknown
Gene/Insert 1
  Gene/Insert name: dCas9
  Species: Synthetic; Streptococcus pyogenes
  Insert size (bp): 4101
  Tag / fusion protein: NLS (N terminal on insert); NLS (C terminal on insert)
Gene/Insert 2
  Gene/Insert name: RFPex
  Insert size (bp): 678
Terms and licenses: Academic/Nonprofit Terms; Industry Terms: Not Available to Industry
Depositor comments: Please visit https://doi.org/10.1101/2025.08.12.669956 for bioRxiv preprint. The depositor confirms that discrepancies between the depositor's sequence and Addgene's sequences have no functional consequences. Addgene NGS finds a 226 bp deletion that removes x6 TetOs upstream of the Hsp70 promoter compared to the annotated reference sequence.
How to cite: dCas9-tra246 was a gift from Max Scott (Addgene plasmid # 246024 ; http://n2t.net/addgene:246024 ; RRID:Addgene_246024)
